Addgene plasmid #153703: pGBW-m4252806
Purpose: Mammalian expression plasmid for SARS-CoV-2 nsp7
Depositing lab: Ginkgo Bioworks & Benjie Chen. Depositing organization: Ginkgo Bioworks.
Backbone
  Vector backbone: pTwist_CMV_Puro_6 with AarI site removed
  Backbone size w/o insert (bp): 6080
  Vector type: Mammalian Expression
  Selectable markers: Puromycin
Growth in bacteria
  Bacterial resistance: Ampicillin, 100 μg/mL
  Growth temperature: 37°C
  Growth strain: DH5alpha
  Copy number: High Copy
Gene/Insert
  Gene/Insert name: SARS-CoV-2 nsp7
  Species: Severe acute respiratory syndrome coronavirus 2
  Insert size (bp): 248
  Mutation: wt
  Entrez Gene: ORF1ab (a.k.a. GU280_gp01)
  Promoter: CMV
  Tag / fusion protein: Cleavable TEV;6xHis-003 (C terminal on backbone)
  Cloning method: Unknown
Resource information
  A portion of this plasmid was derived from a plasmid made by: GinkgoBioworks
Depositor comments: NCBI reference sequence: 43740578
How to cite: pGBW-m4252806 was a gift from Ginkgo Bioworks & Benjie Chen (Addgene plasmid # 153703 ; http://n2t.net/addgene:153703 ; RRID:Addgene_153703)
