[The description below was written by a language model from this plasmid's Addgene catalogue record and pLannotate feature annotations shown in this document.]
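Description:
pGBW-m4252806 is a mammalian expression plasmid for the SARS-CoV-2 non-structural protein nsp7, built on the pTwist_CMV_Puro_6 backbone from which an AarI site has been removed. It is maintained in E. coli as a high-copy plasmid through a ColE1/pUC-type origin and selected with ampicillin via a full-length β-lactamase gene. The sequenced record is 6,386 nt, in line with a roughly 6.1 kb backbone carrying a short insert.

The payload is the wild-type nsp7 coding region (about 250 bp), a segment of the viral ORF1ab polyprotein, placed under CMV control. The annotation detects the CMV immediate early enhancer followed by CMV promoter elements. The nsp7 sequence itself is not called out in the automated feature table, but the unannotated stretch between the promoter and the 6xHis tag is where it would be expected to lie. According to the catalogue entry, the backbone supplies a C-terminal TEV-cleavable 6xHis tag, which allows metal-affinity purification or detection and subsequent removal of the tag by TEV protease; only the His tag is annotated. Transcripts end at an SV40 polyadenylation signal. The expression unit is bracketed by β-globin insulator elements and by bacterial and T7 terminators, which are standard devices for shielding a cassette from neighbouring transcription and regulatory influence. A separate cassette drives puromycin N-acetyltransferase from the human ubiquitin C promoter with a synthetic poly(A) signal, permitting puromycin selection of transfected mammalian cells.

The construct suits transient or selected expression of tagged nsp7 in mammalian cells, for example for purification or interaction studies, although the record states only its general expression purpose.
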