Features (pLannotate 1.2.2; 19 found; start..end, strand, type, name):
     74..145     +  misc_feature   5' β-globin insulator: insulator upstream of the human β-globin locus (Farrell et al., 2002)
    150..196     -  terminator     T7 terminator: transcription terminator for bacteriophage T7 RNA polymerase
    214..262     -  polyA_signal   poly(A) signal: synthetic polyadenylation signal
    343..646     +  enhancer       CMV enhancer: human cytomegalovirus immediate early enhancer
    719..736     -  promoter       CMV promoter (fragment): human cytomegalovirus (CMV) immediate early promoter
    799..850     +  promoter       CMVd2 promoter: truncated human cytomegalovirus (CMV) immediate early promoter that yields moderately reduced expression relative to the full-length promoter
   1198..1215    +  CDS            6xHis: 6xHis affinity tag
   1268..1389    -  polyA_signal   SV40 poly(A) signal: SV40 polyadenylation signal
   1412..1481    -  CDS            large T antigen (fragment): large T antigen from SV40 (simian virus 40)
   1504..1550    +  terminator     T7 terminator: transcription terminator for bacteriophage T7 RNA polymerase
   1580..1716    +  terminator     rrnG terminator: transcription terminator from the E. coli ribosomal RNA rrnG operon (Albrechtsen et al., 1991)
   1761..1832    +  misc_feature   3' β-globin insulator: insulator downstream of the human β-globin locus (Farrell et al., 2002)
   2058..2646    -  rep_origin     ori: high-copy-number ColE1/pMB1/pBR322/pUC origin of replication
   2818..2882    -  CDS            bla(M) (fragment): β-lactamase lacking the signal sequence; bla(M); allows cytosolic expression of β-lactamase
   3146..4355    +  promoter       UbC promoter: human ubiquitin C promoter
   4359..4956    +  CDS            PuroR (fragment): puromycin N-acetyltransferase; pac from Streptomyces; confers resistance to puromycin
   4985..5033    +  polyA_signal   poly(A) signal: synthetic polyadenylation signal
   5299..6159    +  CDS            AmpR: β-lactamase; bla; confers resistance to ampicillin, carbenicillin, and related antibiotics
   6172..6308    +  terminator     rrnG terminator: transcription terminator from the E. coli ribosomal RNA rrnG operon (Albrechtsen et al., 1991)
>Addgene plasmid #153703 | pGBW-m4252806 | addgene full sequence | sequence record 300708 | Ginkgo NGS Result
CATTTGCTCGTCGGGCATCGAATCTCGTCAGCTATCGTCAGCTTACCTTTTTGGCAGCGATCGCGGCTCC
CGACATCTTGGACCATTAGCTCCACAGGTATCTTCTTCCCTCTAGTGGTCATAACAGCAGCTTCAGCTAC
CTCTCAATTCAAAAAACCCCTCAAGACCCGTTTAGAGGCCCCAAGGGGTTATGCTATCAATCGTTGCGTT
ACACACACAAAAAACCAACACACATCCATCTTCGATGGATAGCGATTTTATTATCTAACTGCTGATCGAG
TGTAGCCAGATCTAGTAATCAATTACGGGGTCATTAGTTCATAGCCCATATATGGAGTTCCGCGTTACAT
AACTTACGGTAAATGGCCCGCCTGGCTGACCGCCCAACGACCCCCGCCCATTGACGTCAATAATGACGTA
TGTTCCCATAGTAACGCCAATAGGGACTTTCCATTGACGTCAATGGGTGGAGTATTTACGGTAAACTGCC
CACTTGGCAGTACATCAAGTGTATCATATGCCAAGTACGCCCCCTATTGACGTCAATGACGGTAAATGGC
CCGCCTGGCATTATGCCCAGTACATGACCTTATGGGACTTTCCTACTTGGCAGTACATCTACGTATTAGT
CATCGCTATTACCATGCTGATGCGGTTTTGGCAGTACATCAATGGGCGTGGATAGCGGTTTGACTCACGG
GGATTTCCAAGTCTCCACCCCATTGACGTCAATGGGAGTTTGTTTTGGCACCAAAATCAACGGGACTTTC
CAAAATGTCGTAACAACTCCGCCCCATTGACGCAAATGGGCGGTAGGCGTGTACGGTGGGAGGTCTATAT
AAGCAGAGCTGGTTTAGTGAACCGTCAGATCAGATCTTTGTCGATCCTACCATCCACTCGACACACCCGC
CAGCGGCCGCCACCATGAGCAAAATGTCTGACGTCAAGTGTACATCCGTAGTTCTGTTATCAGTGCTTCA
ACAGCTGCGGGTGGAGAGTTCGTCAAAGCTCTGGGCCCAGTGCGTGCAGCTGCACAATGATATATTGCTC
GCGAAAGATACTACGGAAGCTTTCGAGAAGATGGTCAGCTTGCTATCTGTTCTACTGAGCATGCAAGGAG
CAGTAGACATCAACAAACTTTGCGAAGAGATGTTAGACAACCGAGCCACCCTGCAAGAAAACCTTTACTT
TCAGTCGCACCATCACCATCACCATTAAGCTAGCTTGACTGACTGAGATACAGCGTACCTTCAGCTCACA
GACATGATAAGATACATTGATGAGTTTGGACAAACCACAACTAGAATGCAGTGAAAAAAATGCTTTATTT
GTGAAATTTGTGATGCTATTGCTTTATTTGTAACCATTATAAGCTGCAATAAACAAGTTAACAACAACAA
TTGCATTCATTTTATGTTTCAGGTTCAGGGGGAGGTGTGGGAGGTTTTTTAAAGCAAGTAAAACCTCTAC
AAATGTGGTATTGGCCCATCTCTATCGGTATCGTAGCATAACCCCTTGGGGCCTCTAAACGGGTCTTGAG
GGGTTTTTTGTGCCCCTCGGGCCGGATTGCTATCTACCGGCATTGGCGCAGAAAAAAATGCCTGATGCGA
CGCTGCGCGTCTTATACTCCCACATATGCCAGATTCAGCAACGGATACGGCTTCCCCAACTTGCCCACTT
CCATACGTGTCCTCCTTACCAGAAATTTATCCTTAAGGTCGTCAGCTATCCTGCAGGCGATCTCTCGATT
TCGATCAAGACATTCCTTTAATGGTCTTTTCTGGACACCACTAGGGGTCAGAAGTAGTTCATCAAACTTT
CTTCCCTCCCTAATCTCATTGGTTACCTTGGGCTATCGAAACTTAATTAACCAGTCAAGTCAGCTACTTG
GCGAGATCGACTTGTCTGGGTTTCGACTACGCTCAGAATTGCGTCAGTCAAGTTCGATCTGGTCCTTGCT
ATTGCACCCGTTCTCCGATTACGAGTTTCATTTAAATCATGTGAGCAAAAGGCCAGCAAAAGGCCAGGAA
CCGTAAAAAGGCCGCGTTGCTGGCGTTTTTCCATAGGCTCCGCCCCCCTGACGAGCATCACAAAAATCGA
CGCTCAAGTCAGAGGTGGCGAAACCCGACAGGACTATAAAGATACCAGGCGTTTCCCCCTGGAAGCTCCC
TCGTGCGCTCTCCTGTTCCGACCCTGCCGCTTACCGGATACCTGTCCGCCTTTCTCCCTTCGGGAAGCGT
GGCGCTTTCTCATAGCTCACGCTGTAGGTATCTCAGTTCGGTGTAGGTCGTTCGCTCCAAGCTGGGCTGT
GTGCACGAACCCCCCGTTCAGCCCGACCGCTGCGCCTTATCCGGTAACTATCGTCTTGAGTCCAACCCGG
TAAGACACGACTTATCGCCACTGGCAGCAGCCACTGGTAACAGGATTAGCAGAGCGAGGTATGTAGGCGG
TGCTACAGAGTTCTTGAAGTGGTGGCCTAACTACGGCTACACTAGAAGAACAGTATTTGGTATCTGCGCT
CTGCTGAAGCCAGTTACCTTCGGAAAAAGAGTTGGTAGCTCTTGATCCGGCAAACAAACCACCGCTGGTA
GCGGTGGTTTTTTTGTTTGCAAGCAGCAGATTACGCGCAGAAAAAAAGGATCTCAAGAAGATCCTTTGAT
CTTTTCTACGGGGTCTGACGCTCAGTGGAACGAAAACTCACGTTAAGGGATTTTGGTCATGAGATTATCA
AAAAGGATCTTCACCTAGATCCTTTTAAATTAAAAATGAAGTTTTAAATCAATCTAAAGTATATATGAGT
AAACTTGGTCTGACAGTTACCAATGCTTAATCAGTGAGGCACCTATCTCAGCGATCTGTCTATTTCGTTC
ATCCATAGTTGCATTTAAATTTCCGAACTCTCCAAGGCCCTCGTCGGAAAATCTTCAAACCTTTCGTCCG
ATCCATCTTGCAGGCTACCTCTCGAACGAACTATCGCAAGTCTCTTGGCCGGCCTTGCGCCTTGGCTATT
GCTTGGCAGCGCCTATCGCCAGGTATTACTCCAATCCCGAATATCCGAGATCGGGATCACCCGAGAGAAG
TTCAACCTACATCCTCAATCCCGATCTATCCGAGATCCGAGGAATATCGAAATCGGGGCGCGCCTGGCCT
CCGCGCCGGGTTTTGGCGCCTCCCGCGGGCGCCCCCCTCGTCACGGCGAGCGCTGCCACGTCAGACGAAG
GGCGCAGGAGCGTCCTGATCCTTCCGCCCGGACGCTCAGGACAGCGGCCCGCTGCTCATAAGACTCGGCC
TTAGAACCCCAGTATCAGCAGAAGGACATTTTAGGACGGGACTTGGGTGACTCTAGGGCACTGGTTTTCT
TTCCAGAGAGCGGAACAGGCGAGGAAAAGTAGTCCCTTCTCGGCGATTCTGCGGAGGGATCTCCGTGGGG
CGGTGAACGCCGATGATTATATAAGGACGCGCCGGGTGTGGCACAGCTAGTTCCGTCGCAGCCGGGATTT
GGGTCGCGGTTCTTGTTTGTGGATCGCTGTGATCGTCACTTGGTGAGTAGCGGGCTGCTGGGCTGGCCGG
GGCTTTCGTGGCCGCCGGGCCGCTCGGTGGGACGGAAGCGTGTGGAGAGACCGCCAAGGGCTGTAGTCTG
GGTCCGCGAGCAAGGTTGCCCTGAACTGGGGGTTGGGGGGAGCGCAGCAAAATGGCGGCTGTTCCCGAGT
CTTGAATGGAAGACGCTTGTGAGGCGGGCTGTGAGGTCGTTGAAACAAGGTGGGGGGCATGGTGGGCGGC
AAGAACCCAAGGTCTTGAGCCCTTCGCTAATGCGGGAAAGCTCTTATTCGGGTGAGATGGGCTGGGCACC
ATCTGGGGACCCTGACGTGAAGTTTGTCACTGACTGGAGAACTCGGTTTGTCGTCTGTTGCGGGGGCGGC
AGTTATGGCGGTGCCGTTGGGCAGTGCACCCGTACCTTTGGGAGCGCGCGCCCTCGTCGTGTCGTGACGT
CACCCGTTCTGTTGGCTTATAATGCAGGGTGGGGCCACCAGCCGGTAGGTGTGCGGTAGGCTTTTCTCCG
TCGCAGGACGCAGGGTTCGGGCCTAGGGTAGGCTCTCCTGAATCGACAGGCGCCGGACCTCTGGTGAGGG
GAGGGATAAGTGAGGCGTCAGTTTCTTTGGTCGGTTTTATGTACCTATCTTCTTAAGTAGCTGAAGCTCC
GGTTTTGAACTATGCGCTCGGGGTTGGCGAGTGTGTTTTGTGAAGTTTTTTAGGCACCTTTTGAAATGTA
ATCATTTGGGTCAATATGTAATTTTCAGTGTTAGACTTGTAAATTGTCCGCTAAATTCTGGCCGTTTTTG
GCTTTTTTGTTAGACAACATGACCGAGTACAAGCCCACGGTGCGCCTCGCCACCCGCGACGACGTCCCCA
GGGCCGTACGCACCCTCGCCGCCGCGTTCGCCGACTACCCCGCCACGCGCCACACCGTCGATCCGGACCG
CCACATCGAGCGGGTCACCGAGCTGCAAGAACTCTTCCTCACGCGCGTCGGGCTCGACATCGGCAAGGTG
TGGGTCGCGGACGACGGCGCCGCGGTGGCGGTCTGGACCACGCCGGAGAGCGTCGAAGCGGGGGCGGTGT
TCGCCGAGATCGGCCCGCGCATGGCCGAGTTGAGCGGTTCCCGGCTGGCCGCGCAGCAACAGATGGAGGG
CCTCCTGGCGCCGCACCGGCCCAAGGAGCCCGCGTGGTTCCTGGCCACCGTCGGCGTCTCGCCCGACCAC
CAGGGCAAGGGTCTGGGCAGCGCCGTCGTGCTCCCCGGAGTGGAGGCCGCCGAGCGCGCCGGGGTGCCCG
CCTTCCTGGAGACCTCCGCGCCCCGCAACCTCCCCTTCTACGAGCGGCTCGGCTTCACCGTCACCGCCGA
CGTCGAGGTGCCCGAAGGACCGCGCACCTGGTGCATGACCCGCAAGCCCGGTGCCTAGGCTAGTATGTAA
GCCTAGTCTTAGATAATAAAATCGCTATCCATCGAAGATGGATGTGTGTTGGTTTTTTGTGTGTGTAACG
CTAGGCGCGCCTGGTGTACCGAGAACGATCCTCTCAGTGCGAGTCTCGACGATCCATATCGTTGCTTGGC
AGTCAGCCAGTCGGAATCCAGCTTGGGACCCAGGAAGTCCAATCGTCAGATATTGTACTCAAGCCTGGTC
ACGGCAGCGTACCGATCTGTTTAAACCTAGATATTGATAGTCTGATCGGTCAACGTATAATCGAGTCCTA
GCTTTTGCAAACATCTATCAAGAGACAGGATCAGCAGGAGGCTTTCGCATGAGTATTCAACATTTCCGTG
TCGCCCTTATTCCCTTTTTTGCGGCATTTTGCCTTCCTGTTTTTGCTCACCCAGAAACGCTGGTGAAAGT
AAAAGATGCTGAAGATCAGTTGGGTGCGCGAGTGGGTTACATCGAACTGGATCTCAACAGCGGTAAGATC
CTTGAGAGTTTTCGCCCCGAAGAACGCTTTCCAATGATGAGCACTTTTAAAGTTCTGCTATGTGGCGCGG
TATTATCCCGTATTGACGCCGGGCAAGAGCAACTCGGTCGCCGCATACACTATTCTCAGAATGACTTGGT
TGAGTATTCACCAGTCACAGAAAAGCATCTTACGGATGGCATGACAGTAAGAGAATTATGCAGTGCTGCC
ATAACCATGAGTGATAACACTGCGGCCAACTTACTTCTGACAACGATTGGAGGACCGAAGGAGCTAACCG
CTTTTTTGCACAACATGGGGGATCATGTAACTCGCCTTGATCGTTGGGAACCGGAGCTGAATGAAGCCAT
ACCAAACGACGAGCGTGACACCACGATGCCTGTAGCAATGGCAACAACCTTGCGTAAACTATTAACTGGC
GAACTACTTACTCTAGCTTCCCGGCAACAGTTGATAGACTGGATGGAGGCGGATAAAGTTGCAGGACCAC
TTCTGCGCTCGGCCCTTCCGGCTGGCTGGTTTATTGCTGATAAATCTGGAGCCGGTGAGCGTGGGTCTCG
CGGTATCATTGCAGCACTGGGGCCAGATGGTAAGCCCTCCCGTATCGTAGTTATCTACACGACGGGGAGT
CAGGCAACTATGGATGAACGAAATAGACAGATCGCTGAGATAGGTGCCTCACTGATTAAGCATTGGTAAC
CGATTCTAGGTGCATTGGCGCAGAAAAAAATGCCTGATGCGACGCTGCGCGTCTTATACTCCCACATATG
CCAGATTCAGCAACGGATACGGCTTCCCCAACTTGCCCACTTCCATACGTGTCCTCCTTACCAGAAATTT
ATCCTTAAGATCCCGAATCGTTTAAACTCGACTCTGGCTCTATCGAATCTCCGTCGTTTCGAGCTTACGC
GAACAGCCGTGGCGCT
